>Addgene plasmid #111262 | pAAV-hSynapsin1-axon-GCaMP6s | addgene full sequence | sequence record 399228 | Addgene NGS Result
GAACCCCTAGTGATGGAGTTGGCCACTCCCTCTCTGCGCGCTCGCTCGCTCACTGAGGCCGGGCGACCAA
AGGTCGCCCGACGCCCGGGCTTTGCCCGGGCGGCCTCAGTGAGCGAGCGAGCGCGCAGCTGGCGTAATAG
CGAAGAGGCCCGCACCGATCGCCCTTCCCAACAGTTGCGCAGCCTGAATGGCGAATGGG
[124 nt withheld, positions 200-323]
C
[91 nt withheld, positions 325-415]
A
[49 nt withheld, positions 417-465]
CCTTTGACGTTGGAGTCCACGTTCTTT
[37 nt withheld, positions 493-529]
ACCCTATCTCGGTCTATTCTTTTGATTTATAAGGGATTTTGCCGATTTCGGCCTATTGGTTAAAAAATGA
GCTGATTTAACAAAAATTTAACGCGAATTTTAACAAAATATTAACGCTTACAATTTAGGTGGCACTTTTC
GGGGAAATGTGCGCGGAACCCCTATTTGTTTATTTTTCTAAATACATTCAAATATGTATCCGCTCATGAG
ACAATAACCCTGATAAATGCTTCAATAATATTGAAAAAGGAAGAGTATGAGTATTCAACATTTCCGTGTC
GCCCTTATTCCCTTTTTTGCGGCATTTTGCCTTCCTGTTTTTGCTCACCCAGAAACGCTGGTGAAAGTAA
AAGATGCTGAAGATCAGTTGGGTGCACGAGTGGGTTACATCGAACTGGATCTCAACAGCGGTAAGATCCT
TGAGAGTTTTCGCCCCGAAGAACGTTTTCCAATGATGAGCACTTTTAAAGTTCTGCTATGTGGCGCGGTA
TTATCCCGTATTGACGCCGGGCAAGAGCAACTCGGTCGCCGCATACACTATTCTCAGAATGACTTGGTTG
AGTACTCACCAGTCACAGAAAAGCATCTTACGGATGGCATGACAGTAAGAGAATTATGCAGTGCTGCCAT
AACCATGAGTGATAACACTGCGGCCAACTTACTTCTGACAACGATCGGAGGACCGAAGGAGCTAACCGCT
TTTTTGCACAACATGGGGGATCATGTAACTCGCCTTGATCGTTGGGAACCGGAGCTGAATGAAGCCATAC
CAAACGACGAGCGTGACACCACGATGCCTGTAGCAATGGCAACAACGTTGCGCAAACTATTAACTGGCGA
ACTACTTACTCTAGCTTCCCGGCAACAATTAATAGACTGGATGGAGGCGGATAAAGTTGCAGGACCACTT
CTGCGCTCGGCCCTTCCGGCTGGCTGGTTTATTGCTGATAAATCTGGAGCCGGTGAGCGTGGGTCTCGCG
GTATCATTGCAGCACTGGGGCCAGATGGTAAGCCCTCCCGTATCGTAGTTATCTACACGACGGGGAGTCA
GGCAACTATGGATGAACGAAATAGACAGATCGCTGAGATAGGTGCCTCACTGATTAAGCATTGGTAACTG
TCAGACCAAGTTTACTCATATATACTTTAGATTGATTTAAAACTTCATTTTTAATTTAAAAGGATCTAGG
TGAAGATCCTTTTTGATAATCTCATGACCAAAATCCCTTAACGTGAGTTTTCGTTCCACTGAGCGTCAGA
CCCCGTAGAAAAGATCAAAGGATCTTCTTGAGATCCTTTTTTTCTGCGCGTAATCTGCTGCTTGCAAACA
AAAAAACCACCGCTACCAGCGGTGGTTTGTTTGCCGGATCAAGAGCTACCAACTCTTTTTCCGAAGGTAA
CTGGCTTCAGCAGAGCGCAGATACCAAATACTGTTCTTCTAGTGTAGCCGTAGTTAGGCCACCACTTCAA
GAACTCTGTAGCACCGCCTACATACCTCGCTCTGCTAATCCTGTTACCAGTGGCTGCTGCCAGTGGCGAT
AAGTCGTGTCTTACCGGGTTGGACTCAAGACGATAGTTACCGGATAAGGCGCAGCGGTCGGGCTGAACGG
GGGGTTCGTGCACACAGCCCAGCTTGGAGCGAACGACCTACACCGAACTGAGATACCTACAGCGTGAGCT
ATGAGAAAGCGCCACGCTTCCCGAAGGGAGAAAGGCGGACAGGTATCCGGTAAGCGGCAGGGTCGGAACA
GGAGAGCGCACGAGGGAGCTTCCAGGGGGAAACGCCTGGTATCTTTATAGTCCTGTCGGGTTTCGCCACC
TCTGACTTGAGCGTCGATTTTTGTGATGCTCGTCAGGGGGGCGGAGCCTATGGAAAAACGCCAGCAACGC
GGCCTTTTTACGGTTCCTGGCCTTTTGCTGGCCTTTTGCTCACATGTTCTTTCCTGCGTTATCCCCTGAT
TCTGTGGATAACCGTATTACCGCCTTTGAGTGAGCTGATACCGCTCGCCGCAGCCGAACGACCGAGCGCA
GCGAGTCAGTGAGCGAGCGAGCGCGCAGAGAGGGAGTGGCCAACTCCATCACTAGGGGTTCCTTGTAGTT
AATGATTAACCCGCCATGCTACTTATCTACGTAGCCATGCTCTAGGAAGATCCTTATCGATTTTACCACA
TTTGTAGAGGTTTTACTTGCTTTAAAAAACCTCCCACATCTCCCCCTGAACCTGAAACATAAAATGAATG
CAATTGTTGTTGTTAACTTGTTTATTGCAGCTTATAATGGTTACAAATAAAGCAATAGCATCACAAATTT
CACAAATAAAGCATTTTTTTCACTGCATTCTAGTTGTGGTTTGTCCAAACTCATCAATGTATCTTATCAT
GTCTGCTCGAAGCGGCCGCCCGGGTCGAGGTCGACGGTATCGATGCGGGGAGGCGGCCCAAAGGGAGATC
CGACTCGTCTGAGGGCGAAGGCGAAGACGCGGAAGAGGCCGCAGAGCCGGCAGCAGGCCGCGGGAAGGAA
GGTCCGCTGGATTGAGGGCCGAAGGGACGTAGCAGAAGGACGTCCCGCGCAGAATCCAGGTGGCAACACA
GGCGAGCAGCCAAGGAAAGGACGATGATTTCCCCGACAACACCACGGAATTGTCAGTGCCCAACAGCCGA
GCCCCTGTCCAGCAGCGGGCAAGGCAGGCGGCGATGAGTTCCGCCGTGGCAATAGGGAGGGGGAAAGCGA
AAGTCCCGGAAAGGAGCTGACAGGTGGTGGCAATGCCCCAACCAGTGGGGGTTGCGTCAGCAAACACAGT
GCACACCACGCCACGTTGCCTGACAACGGGCCACAACTCCTCATAAAGAGACAGCAACCAGGATTTATAC
AAGGAGGAGAAAATGAAAGCCATACGGGAAGCAATAGCATGATACAAAGGCATTAAAGCAGCGTATCCAC
ATAGCGTAAAAGGAGCAACATAGTTAAGAATACCAGTCAATCTTTCACAAATTTTGTAATCCAGAGGTTG
ATTATCGATAAGCTTTTACTTCGCTGTCATCATTTGTACAAACTCTTCGTAGTTTACCTGACCATCCCCA
TCGATGTCTGCTTCCCTGATCATTTCATCAACCTCTTCATCTGTTAACTTCTCTCCAAGGTTTGTCATCA
CGTGGCGAAGCTCTGCTGCACTGATGTAGCCATTGCCATCCTTATCAAACACACCGAACGCTTCTCTAAT
TTCTTCTTCCGTGTCCCTGTATTTCATTTTTCTTGCCATCATTGTCAGGAACTCAGGGAAGTCGATTGTG
CCGTCACCGTCGGCATCTACTTCATTGATCATGTCCTGCAGCTCTGCTTCTGTGGGGTTCTGCCCCAGAG
ACCGCATCACCGTCCCCAGCTCCTTGGTTGTTATTGTCCCATCCCCGTCCTTGTCAAATAGGGAGAAAGC
CTCTTTAAATTCTGCGATCTGCTCTTCAGTCAGTTGGTCCGGCAGGTTGTACTCCAGCTTGTGCCCCAGG
ATGTTGCCGTCCTCCTTGAAGTCGATGCCCTTCAGCTCGATGCGGTTCACCAGGGTGTCGCCCTCGAACT
TCACCTCGGCGCGGGTCTTGTAGTTGCCGTCGTCCTTGAAGAAGATGGTGCGCTCCTGGATGTAGCCTTC
GGGCATGGCGGACTTGAAGAAGTCGTGCTGCTTCATGTGGTCGGGGTAGCGGCTGAAGCACTGCACGCCG
TAGGTCAGGGTGGTCACGAGGGTGGGCCAGGGCACGGGCAGCTTGCCGGTGGTGCAGATGAACTTCAGGG
TCAGCTTGCCGTAGGTGGCATCGCCCTCACCCTCGCCGGACACGCTGAACTTGTGGCCGTTTACGTCGCC
GTCCAGCTCGACCAGGATGGGCACCACCCCGGTGAACAGCTCCTCGCCCTTGCTCACCATGCTCCCTCCG
GTACCGCCCTTGTACAGCTCGTCCATGCCGAGAGTGATCCCGGCGGCGGTCACGAACTCCAGCAGGACCA
TGTGATCGCGCTTCTCGTTGGGGTCTTTCGAAAGTTTGGACTGCACGCTCAGGTAGTGGTTGTCGGGCAG
CAGCACGGGGCCGTCGCCGATGGGGGTGTTCTGCTGGTAGTGGTAGGCGAGCTGCACGCCGCCGTCCTCG
ATGTTGTGGCGGATGTGGAAGTTCGCCTTGATGCCGTTCTTCTGCTTGTCGGCCTTGATATAGACGTTCT
CGAGTGAGCTCAGCCGACCTATAGCTCTGACTGCGTGACCTGTCTTATTCCACTTACGACGTGATGAGTC
GACCATGGTGGCGAGATCCTTATCGTCATCGTCGTACAGATCCCGACCCATTTGCTGTCCACCAGTCATG
CTAGCCATACCATGATGATGATGATGATGAGAACCAATCTTTTGGTCCTCATCATTCTTTTCAACCTGTT
TGGTTCTTCTCATACAGCACAGCATGGTGGCGGGTGGATCCTTGCTAGCAGCTTGAATTCGACTGCGCTC
TCAGGCACGACACGACTCCTCCGCTGCCCACCGCAGACTGAGGCAGCGCTGAGTCGCCGGCGCCGCAGCG
CAGATGGTCGCGCCCGTGCCCCCCTATCTCGCGCCTCGCGTGGTGCGGTCCGGCTGGGCCGGCGGCGGCG
CGGACGCGACCAAGGTGGCCGGGAAGGGGAGTTTGCGGGGGACCGGCGAGTGACGTCAGCGCGCCTTCAG
TGCTGAGGCGGCGGTGGCGCGCGCCGCCAGGCGGGGGCGAAGGCACTGTCCGCGGTGCTGAAGCTGGCAG
TGCGCACGCGCCTCGCCGCATCCTGTTTCCCCTCCCCCTCTCTGATAGGGGATGCGCAATTTGGGGAATG
GGGGTTGGGTGCTTGTCCAGTGGGTCGGGGTCGGTCGTCAGGTAGGCACCCCCACCCCGCCTCATCCTGG
TCCTAAAACCCACTTGCACTCATACGCAGGGCCCTCTGCAGAGATCTTCCTAGAGCATGGCTACGTAGAT
AAGTAGCATGGCGGGTTAATCATTAACTACAAG
Features (pLannotate 1.2.2; 14 found; start..end, strand, type, name):
    126..195     +  CDS            lacZα (fragment): LacZα fragment of β-galactosidase; lacZ fragment
    200..628     +  rep_origin     f1 ori (sequence partly withheld): f1 bacteriophage origin of replication; arrow indicates direction of (+) strand synthesis
    681..785     +  promoter       AmpR promoter: bla
    786..1646    +  CDS            AmpR: β-lactamase; bla; confers resistance to ampicillin, carbenicillin, and related antibiotics
   1817..2405    +  rep_origin     ori: high-copy-number ColE1/pMB1/pBR322/pUC origin of replication
   2565..2622    -  repeat_region  AAV2 ITR (fragment): inverted terminal repeat of adeno-associated virus serotype 2 inverted
   2693..2761    +  CDS            large T antigen (fragment): large T antigen from SV40 (simian virus 40)
   2784..2905    +  polyA_signal   SV40 poly(A) signal: SV40 polyadenylation signal
   2934..2953    -  misc_feature   MCS (fragment): pBluescript multiple cloning site
   2954..3542    -  misc_feature   WPRE: woodchuck hepatitis virus posttranscriptional regulatory element
   3557..4904    -  CDS            GCaMP6s (fragment): improved fluorescent protein-based calcium sensor (Chen et al., 2013)
   4905..4964    -  CDS            Gap43 (fragment): NEUM_RAT - Experimental evidence at protein level: Swiss-Prot protein existence level 1. This protein is associated with nerve growth. It is a major component of the motile 'growth cones' that form the tips of elongating axons. Plays a role in axonal and dendritic filopodia induction (By similarity). From Rattus norvegicus (Rat).
   5002..5449    -  promoter       hSyn promoter: human synapsin I promoter; confers neuron-specific expression (Kügler et al., 2003)
   5531..131     +  repeat_region  AAV2 ITR (fragment) (across the origin): inverted terminal repeat of adeno-associated virus serotype 2 inverted
