[The description below was written by a language model from this plasmid's Addgene catalogue record and pLannotate feature annotations shown in this document.]
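Description:
pAAV-hSynapsin1-axon-GCaMP6s is an adeno-associated virus transfer plasmid for neuron-specific expression of an axon-enriched calcium indicator in mammalian cells. It is built on a pAAV backbone that is maintained in bacteria through a high-copy ColE1/pUC-type origin and selected with ampicillin via the β-lactamase gene and its own promoter. An f1 phage origin and a small lacZα remnant are also present. The catalogue lists it as a high-copy plasmid grown in a recombination-deficient stable strain, which is a common choice for preserving the repeat-rich ITRs.

The expression cassette lies between two AAV2 inverted terminal repeats, which are the cis elements needed for replication and packaging of the genome into AAV particles. Both are annotated only as fragments. The human synapsin I promoter restricts expression to neurons and drives a synthetic open reading frame of about 1.4 kb. In this frame a short N-terminal segment of GAP43, annotated as rat-derived and described as the palmitoylation domain, is fused to GCaMP6s, a fluorescent-protein-based calcium sensor. According to the record, the GAP43 motif serves to enrich the sensor in axons. Downstream, a WPRE enhances transcript stability and expression, and an SV40 polyadenylation signal terminates the message. The insert sits between retained BamHI and HindIII sites.

The stated purpose is enriched axonal expression of GCaMP6s, and the associated work concerns in vivo imaging of afferent activity. The sequenced record behind the feature table is 5,532 nt, somewhat shorter than the catalogue's total of 5,989 bp. The record does not explain this difference.
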