Addgene plasmid #111262: pAAV-hSynapsin1-axon-GCaMP6s
Purpose: For enriched expression of GCaMP6s in axons
Depositing lab: Lin Tian. Publication: In vivo measurement of afferent activity with axon-specific calcium imaging. Broussard GJ, Liang Y, Fridman M, Unger EK, Meng G, Xiao X, Ji N, Petreanu L, Tian L. Nat Neurosci. 2018 Sep;21(9):1272-1280. doi: 10.1038/s41593-018-0211-4. Epub 2018 Aug 20. PubMed 30127424.
Backbone
  Vector backbone: pAAV
  Backbone size w/o insert (bp): 4585
  Total vector size (bp): 5989
  Vector type: Mammalian Expression, AAV
Growth in bacteria
  Bacterial resistance: Ampicillin, 100 μg/mL
  Growth temperature: 30°C
  Growth strain: NEB Stable
  Copy number: High Copy
Gene/Insert
  Gene/Insert name: axon-GCaMP6s (alt name: GAP43-GCaMP6s)
  Species: Synthetic
  Insert size (bp): 1404
  GenBank ID: MH282426
  Promoter: hSynapsin1
  Tag / fusion protein: GAP43 palmitoylation domain (N terminal on insert)
  Cloning method: Restriction Enzyme; 5′ cloning site BamHI (not destroyed); 3′ cloning site HindIII (not destroyed)
  Sequencing primers: 5′ GAAGGCGCGCTGACGTCACTCGCCG; 3′ CAAATTTTGTAATCCAGAGGTTGATT
Terms and licenses: Academic/Nonprofit Terms; Industry Terms: Not Available to Industry
How to cite: pAAV-hSynapsin1-axon-GCaMP6s was a gift from Lin Tian (Addgene plasmid # 111262 ; http://n2t.net/addgene:111262 ; RRID:Addgene_111262) For viral preps, please replace (Addgene plasmid # 111262) in the above sentence with: (Addgene viral prep # 111262-AAV1)
